Addgene plasmid #239506: pKS1172
Purpose: Express GAL-inducible cytosolic sfCherry3C large fragment and Pex22 peroxisomal chauffeur with 2 high affinity SH3 peptides
Depositing lab: John Dueber. Depositing organization: University of California, Berkeley.
Backbone
  Vector backbone: TMP137
  Backbone manufacturer: Internal
  Vector type: Yeast Expression
  Selectable markers: LEU2
Growth in bacteria
  Bacterial resistance: Kanamycin, 50 μg/mL
  Growth temperature: 37°C
  Growth strain: DH5alpha
  Copy number: High Copy
Gene/Insert
  Gene/Insert name: sfCherry3C(1-10)-dPTS1
  Species: Synthetic
  Cloning method: Golden Gate
Terms and licenses: Academic/Nonprofit Terms; Industry Terms: Not Available to Industry
Depositor comments: Additional inserts: 1) GEM; 2) ScPex22(1-36)-Venus-2xSH3pep
How to cite: pKS1172 was a gift from John Dueber (Addgene plasmid # 239506 ; http://n2t.net/addgene:239506 ; RRID:Addgene_239506)
