[The description below was written by a language model from this plasmid's Addgene catalogue record and pLannotate feature annotations shown in this document.]
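Description:
pKS1172 is a yeast expression plasmid built by Golden Gate assembly on the in-house TMP137 backbone. It is propagated in E. coli through a high-copy ColE1/pUC-type origin with kanamycin resistance, and selected in Saccharomyces cerevisiae by the LEU2 marker under its own promoter. No yeast replication origin (2μ or CEN/ARS) is annotated. Fragments of yeast genomic sequence lie next to LEU2 (NFS1 and a predicted chromosome III ORF), which could reflect homology arms for integration at the LEU2 locus, but the record does not state how the plasmid is maintained in yeast.

The payload consists of three cassettes. The first encodes GEM, a synthetic transcription factor that fuses the Gal4 DNA-binding domain, an estrogen receptor ligand-binding domain (annotated as ERT2) and an Msn2 activation fragment, followed by a PGK1 terminator. Its promoter is not annotated. GEM-type activators allow GAL promoters to be switched on by a hormone ligand rather than by galactose. The second cassette places sfCherry3C(1-10), the large fragment of a split red fluorescent protein, under the GAL1 promoter. The dPTS1 designation, together with the stated purpose, indicates that this fragment lacks a peroxisomal targeting signal and stays in the cytosol. The third cassette expresses the first 36 residues of yeast Pex22, a peroxisomal membrane anchor, fused to Venus and two high-affinity SH3-binding peptides. This forms a "chauffeur" that can recruit SH3-domain-tagged partners to peroxisomes, with Venus providing a yellow fluorescent tag. Its promoter is also unannotated.

The design suggests use in split-fluorescent-protein complementation assays that report whether cargo is cytosolic or peroxisomal, although the record does not describe the assay itself.
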