Features (pLannotate 1.2.2; 18 found; start..end, strand, type, name):
    158..571     -  CDS            YJC7_YEAST: Protein predicted: Swiss-Prot protein existence level 4. From Saccharomyces cerevisiae (strain ATCC 204508 / S288c) (Baker's yeast).
    732..1172    +  CDS            GAL4 DNA binding domain: DNA binding domain of the GAL4 transcriptional activator; Saccharomyces cerevisiae GAL4 (truncated)
   1218..2153    +  CDS            ERT2: mutated ligand-binding domain of the human estrogen receptor (Feil et al., 1997)
   2190..3098    +  CDS            MSN2 (fragment): MSN2_YEAST - Experimental evidence at protein level: Swiss-Prot protein existence level 1. Positive transcriptional factor that acts as a component of the stress responsive system. Recognizes and binds to the stress response element (STRE) which is involved in the response to various forms of stress (heat, oxidative, osmotic, etc.). Involved in the regulation of the CTT1, DDR2, HSP12 genes. May be regulated via WHI2- PSR1 complex phosphatase activity. From Saccharomyces cerevisiae (strain ATCC 204508 / S288c) (Baker's yeast).
   3120..3344    +  terminator     PGK1 terminator (fragment): S. cerevisae PGK1; transcription terminator for 3-phosphoglycerate kinase gene
   3458..3899    +  promoter       GAL1 promoter: S. cerevisiae GAL1; inducible promoter, regulated by Gal4
   3917..4540    +  CDS            sfCherry3C (fragment): sfCherry3C is a basic (constitutively fluorescent) fluorescent protein published in 2019, derived from Discosoma sp.. It is reported to be a monomer.
   4851..4907    -  CDS            ch3-I (fragment): H31_CHLRE - Experimental evidence at protein level: Swiss-Prot protein existence level 1. Core component of nucleosome. Nucleosomes wrap and compact DNA into chromatin, limiting DNA accessibility to the cellular machineries which require DNA as a template. Histones thereby play a central role in transcription regulation, DNA repair, DNA replication and chromosomal stability. DNA accessibility is regulated via a complex set of post-translational modifications of histones, also called histone code, and nucleosome remodeling. From Chlamydomonas reinhardtii (Chlamydomonas smithii).
   5560..5679    +  CDS            PEX22 (fragment): PEX22_YEAST - Experimental evidence at protein level: Swiss-Prot protein existence level 1. Involved in peroxisome biogenesis. From Saccharomyces cerevisiae (strain ATCC 204508 / S288c) (Baker's yeast).
   5674..6384    +  CDS            Venus: Venus is a basic (constitutively fluorescent) yellow fluorescent protein published in 2002, derived from Aequorea victoria. It is reported to be a rapidly-maturing weak dimer with moderate acid sensitivity.
   6814..6891    +  CDS            YO192_YEAST (fragment): Experimental evidence at protein level: Swiss-Prot protein existence level 1. From Saccharomyces cerevisiae (strain ATCC 204508 / S288c) (Baker's yeast).
   7031..7438    +  promoter       LEU2 promoter: S. cerevisiae LEU2
   7439..8530    +  CDS            LEU2: LEU3_YEAST - Experimental evidence at protein level: Swiss-Prot protein existence level 1. Catalyzes the oxidation of 3-carboxy-2-hydroxy-4- methylpentanoate (3-isopropylmalate) to 3-carboxy-4-methyl-2- oxopentanoate. The product decarboxylates to 4-methyl-2 oxopentanoate. From Saccharomyces cerevisiae (strain ATCC 204508 / S288c) (Baker's yeast).
   8895..9008    -  CDS            NFS1 (fragment): NFS1_YEAST - Also known as SPL1 From Saccharomyces cerevisiae (strain ATCC 204508 / S288c) (Baker's yeast).
   9334..9525    -  CDS            NFS1 (fragment): NFS1_YEAST - Also known as SPL1 From Saccharomyces cerevisiae (strain ATCC 204508 / S288c) (Baker's yeast).
   9564..10379   -  CDS            KanR: aminoglycoside phosphotransferase; aph(3')-Ia; confers resistance to kanamycin in bacteria or G418 (Geneticin®) in eukaryotes
  10604..11192   +  rep_origin     ori: high-copy-number ColE1/pMB1/pBR322/pUC origin of replication
  11355..11729   +  CDS            YC021_YEAST: Protein predicted: Swiss-Prot protein existence level 4. From Saccharomyces cerevisiae (strain ATCC 204508 / S288c) (Baker's yeast).
>Addgene plasmid #239506 | pKS1172 | addgene full sequence | sequence record 475884 | Addgene NGS Result
ACTGGCCGATAATTGCAGACGAACGAGTCGAACAAGAAGCAGGCAAAGTTTAGAGCACTGCCCCTCCGCA
CTCAAAAAAGAAAAAACTAGGAGGAAAATAAAATTCTCAACCACACAAACACATAAACACATACAAATAC
AAATACAAGCTTATTTACTTGACATCGCGCGATCTTCCACTATTCAGCGCCGTCCGCCCTCTCTCGTGTT
TTTTGTTTACGCGACAACTATGCGAAATCCGGAGCAACGGGCAACCGTTTGGGGAAAGACCACACCCACG
CGCGATCGCCATGGCAACGAGGTCGCACACGCCCCACACCCAGACCTCCCTGCGAGCGGGCATGGGTACA
ATGTCCCCGTTGCCACAGACACCACTTCGTAGCACAGCGCAGAGCGTAGCGTGTTGTTGCTGCTGACAAA
AGAAAATTTTTCTTAGCAAAGCAAAGGAGGGGAAGCACGGGCAGATAGCACCGTACCATACCCTTGGAAA
CTCGAAATGAACGAAGCAGGAAATGAGAGAATGAGAGTTTTGTAGGTATATATAGCGGTAGTGTTTGCGC
GTTACCATCATCTTCTGGATCTATCTATTGTTCTTTTCCTCATCACTTTCCCCTTTTTCGCTCTTCTTCT
TGTCTTTTATTTCTTTCTTTTTTTTAATTGTTCCCTCGATTGGCTATCTACCAAAGAATCCAAACTTAAT
ACACGTATTTATTTGTCCAATTACCAGATCTATGAAGCTACTGTCTTCTATCGAACAAGCATGCGATATT
TGCCGACTTAAAAAGCTCAAGTGCTCCAAAGAAAAACCGAAGTGCGCCAAGTGTCTGAAGAACAACTGGG
AGTGTCGCTACTCTCCCAAAACCAAAAGATCTCCGCTGACTAGGGCACATCTGACAGAAGTGGAATCAAG
GCTAGAAAGACTGGAACAGCTATTTCTACTGATTTTTCCTCGAGAAGACCTTGACATGATTTTGAAAATG
GATTCTTTACAGGATATAAAAGCATTGTTAACAGGATTATTTGTACAAGATAATGTGAATAAAGATGCCG
TCACAGATAGATTGGCTTCAGTGGAGACTGATATGCCTCTAACATTGAGACAGCATAGAATAAGTGCGAC
ATCATCATCGGAAGAGAGTAGTAACAAAGGTCAAAGACAGTTGACTGTATCGATTGACTCGGCAGGATCC
GGTGACGGTGCTGGTTTAATTAACTCTGCTGGAGACATGAGAGCTGCCAACCTTTGGCCAAGCCCGCTCA
TGATCAAACGCTCTAAGAAGAACAGCCTGGCCTTGTCCCTGACGGCCGACCAGATGGTCAGTGCCTTGTT
GGATGCTGAGCCCCCCATACTCTATTCCGAGTATGATCCTACCAGACCCTTCAGTGAAGCTTCGATGATG
GGCTTACTGACCAACCTGGCAGACAGGGAGCTGGTTCACATGATCAACTGGGCGAAGAGGGTGCCAGGCT
TTGTGGATTTGACCCTCCATGATCAGGTCCACCTTCTAGAATGTGCCTGGCTAGAGATCCTGATGATTGG
ACTCGTCTGGCGCTCCATGGAGCACCCAGGGAAGCTACTGTTTGCTCCTAACTTGCTCTTGGACAGGAAC
CAGGGAAAATGTGTAGAGGGCATGGTGGAGATCTTCGACATGCTGCTGGCTACATCATCTCGGTTCCGCA
TGATGAATCTGCAGGGAGAGGAGTTTGTGTGCCTCAAATCTATTATTTTGCTTAATTCTGGAGTGTACAC
ATTTCTGTCCAGCACCCTGAAGTCTCTGGAAGAGAAGGACCATATCCACCGAGTCCTGGACAAGATCACA
GACACTTTGATCCACCTGATGGCCAAGGCAGGCCTGACCCTGCAGCAGCAGCACCAGCGGCTGGCCCAGC
TCCTCCTCATCCTCTCCCACATCAGGCACATGAGTAACAAAGGCATGGAGCATCTGTACAGCATGAAGTG
CAAGAACGTGGTGCCCCTCTATGACCTGCTGCTGGAGATGCTGGACGCCCACCGCCTACATGCGCCCACT
AGCCGTGGAGGGGCATCCGTGGAGGAAACGGACCAAAGCCACTTGGCCACTGCGGGCTCTACTTCATCGC
ATTCCTTGCAAAAGTATTACATCACGGGGGAGGCAGAGGGTTTCCCTGCCACAGTCGCGGCTGCAGGTGA
CGGTGCTGGTTTAATTAACATGACGGTCGACCATGATTTCAATAGCGAAGATATTTTATTCCCCATAGAA
AGCATGAGTAGTATACAATACGTGGAGAATAATAACCCAAATAATATTAACAACGATGTTATCCCGTATT
CTCTAGATATCAAAAACACTGTCTTAGATAGTGCGGATCTCAATGACATTCAAAATCAAGAAACTTCACT
GAATTTGGGGCTTCCTCCACTATCTTTCGACTCTCCACTGCCCGTAACGGAAACGATACCATCCACTACC
GATAACAGCTTGCATTTGAAAGCTGATAGCAACAAAAATCGCGATGCAAGAACTATTGAAAATGATAGTG
AAATTAAGAGTACTAATAATGCTAGTGGCTCTGGGGCAAATCAATACACAACTCTTACTTCACCTTATCC
TATGAACGACATTTTGTACAACATGAACAATCCGTTACAATCACCGTCACCTTCATCGGTACCTCAAAAT
CCGACTATAAATCCTCCCATAAATACAGCAAGTAACGAAACTAATTTATCGCCTCAAACTTCAAATGGTA
ATGAAACTCTTATATCTCCTCGAGCCCAACAACATACGTCCATTAAAGATAATCGTCTGTCCTTACCTAA
TGGTGCTAATTCGAATCTTTTCATTGACACTAACCCAAACAATTTGAACGAAAAACTAAGAAATCAATTG
AACTCAGATACAAATTCATATTCTAACTCCATTTCTAATTCAAACTCCAATTCTACGGGTAATTTAAATT
CCAGTTATTTTAATTCACTGAACATAGACTCCATGCTAGATGATTACGTTTCTAGTGATCTCTTATTGAA
TGATGATGATGATGACACTAATTTATCACGCCGAAGATTTAGCGACGTTATAACAAACCAATTTCCGTCA
ATGACAAATTCGAGGAATGAGCTCGGATCCTAACTCGAGATTGAATTGAATTGAAATCGATAGATCAATT
TTTTTCTTTTCTCTTTCCCCATCCTTTACGCTAAAATAATAGTTTATTTTATTTTTTGAATATTTTTTAT
TTATATACGTATATATAGACTATTATTTATCTTTTAATGATTATTAAGATTTTTATTAAAAAAAAATTCG
CTCCTCTTTTAATGCCTTTATGCAGTTTTTTTTTCCCATTCGATATTTCTATGTGCTGCCAAACCAGATG
TCAACACAGCTACAACGCCCCATTATCTTAGCCTAAAAAAACCTTCTCTTTGGAACTTTCAGTAATACGC
TTAACTGCTCATTGCTATATTGAAGTACGGATTAGAAGCCGCCGAGCGGGCGACAGCCCTCCGACGGATG
ACTCTCCTCCGTGCGTCCTCGTCATCACCGGTCGCGTTCCTGAAACGCAGATGTGCCTCGCGCCGCACTG
CTCCGAACAATAAAGATTCTACAATACTAGCTTTTATGGTTATGAAGAGGAAAAATTGGCAGTAACCTGG
CCCCACAAACCTTCAAATTAACGAATCAAATTAACAACCATAGGATGATAATGCGATTAGTTTTTTAGCC
TTATTTCTGGGGTAATTAATCAGCGAAGCGATGATTTTTGATCTATTAACAGATATATAAATGGAAAAGC
TGCATAACCACTTTAACTAATACTTTCAACATTTTCAGTTTGTATTACTTCTTATTCAAATGTCATAAAA
GTATCAACAAAAAATTGTTAATATACCTCTATACTTTAACGTCAAGGAGAAAAAACTATAAGATCTATGG
AGGAAGACAACATGGCTATCATCAAGGAATTCATGAGATTCAAGGTCCACATGGAAGGTTCTGTCAACGG
TCACGAATTTGAAATTGAAGGTGAAGGTGAAGGTCATCCATACGAAGGTACTCAAACAGCTAGACTAAAG
GTTACCAAGGGTGACCCATTGCCTTTTGCTTGGGATATCTTGTCTCCACAATTCATGTACGGTTCCAAGG
CTTACGTTAAGCACCCAGCTGACATTCCAGACTACTTGAAATTATCTTTCCCAGAAGGTTTCACCTGGGA
AAGAGTTATGAACTTCGAAGACGGCGGAGTTGTTGCTGTCACCCAAGACTCCTCCTTGCAAGATGGTCAA
TTCATCTACAAGGTCAAGTTGTTGGGTATTAATTTCCCATCAGATGGTCCAGTCATGCAAAAGAAGACCA
TGGGTTGGGAAGCTTCCACTGAAAGAATGTACCCAGAAGATGGTGCTTTGAAGGGTGAAATCAACCAAAG
ATTGAAATTAAAGGACGGTGGTCACTACGATGCTGAAGTCAAGACCACTTACAGAGCCAAGAAGCCAGTT
CAATTGCCAGGTGCCTACGATGTTGACATTAAATTGGACATCACTTCTCACAACGAAGATGGATCCGGTT
CATTGGGAAGAGGTAGAAGATCCAAAACCTAATAACTCGAGTGGCAGCTTTTGATTAAGCCTTCTAGTCC
AAAAAACACGTTTTTTTGTCATTTATTTCATTTTCTTAGAATAGTTTAGTTTATTCATTTTATAGTCACG
AATGTTTTATGATTCTATATAGGGTTGCAAACAAGCATTTTTCATTTTATGTTAAAACAATTTCAGGTTT
ACCTTTTATTCTGCTTGTGGTGACGCGTGTATCCGCCCGCTCTTTTGGTCACCCATGTATGCTGGATGCA
CACACTGGCTTAAGATGACAACGTCTTGGGGCCTTACCACCAGTGGACTTTCTTGCTGTTTGCTTTGTTC
TGGCCATTGTTTGCGTTTATATATTTATGTTAGATGTTTTTCTTATTAACTAGAAAGAAAGAATATAAAA
GGTTGAGGAAAGAGATGTATCCCGAAGAATACACAGTCTTTTATATATGTATTTCAACAAGGAGCCGTGG
AGGGTACTAAAAAGAAAAATCGCCCGGGCATTTCGTTATCTTCCACGCTAAAAGTCAAGGAGAGATATTA
CGGCCAGGATCGCAAAGGTGCAGAGCAAGGAAATGTGAGAAATTGTGAGAACGATAATGTATGGGACAAT
GCGAAAATGTGAGAACGAGAGCAAAAATCTTTTTTGTATCTCCCCGCCGAATTTGGAAACCGCGTTCTGA
AAACTTCGCATCTTCACATAGTAAAACTGTTCCGAGCGCTTCTCCCCATAATGGTTAGTGGTAAAAACCG
AAGTTGTTTACTTTAGCAAATGCCCGCGAATACGGTGGTAAATTGCCACCCCCCCTTCCCCATTCATTGG
GTAAAGACCAATTTGATGGATAAATTGGTTGTGGAAAAGGTCTAATTCTTTTTCCTATAAATACCGAGAT
ATTTTTTCTATATGATGGTTTCCGTCGCATTATTGTACTCTATAGTACTAAAGCAACAAACAAAAACAAG
CAACAAATATAATATAGTAAAATAGATCTATGCCACCACCATCAAGAAGTAGAATAAACAAAACAAGAAC
ATTAGGAATAGTGGGTACAGCTATAGCAGTGTTGGTCACGTCCTACTATATATATCAAAAGGTGACAGGT
TCTTCTAAAGGTGAAGAATTATTCACTGGTGTTGTCCCAATTTTGGTTGAATTAGATGGTGATGTTAATG
GTCACAAATTTTCTGTCTCCGGTGAAGGTGAAGGTGATGCTACTTACGGTAAATTGACCTTAAAATTGAT
TTGTACTACTGGTAAATTGCCAGTTCCATGGCCAACCTTAGTCACTACTTTAGGTTATGGTTTGCAATGT
TTTGCTAGATACCCAGATCATATGAAACAACATGACTTTTTCAAGTCTGCCATGCCAGAAGGTTATGTTC
AAGAAAGAACTATTTTTTTCAAAGATGACGGTAACTACAAGACCAGAGCTGAAGTCAAGTTTGAAGGTGA
TACCTTAGTTAATAGAATCGAATTAAAAGGTATTGATTTTAAAGAAGGTGGTAACATTTTAGGTCACAAA
TTGGAATACAACTATAACTCTCACAATGTTTACATCACTGCTGACAAACAAAAGAATGGTATCAAAGCTA
ACTTCAAAATTAGACACAACATTGAAGATGGTGGTGTTCAATTAGCTGACCATTATCAACAAAATACTCC
AATTGGTGATGGTCCAGTCTTGTTACCAGACAACCATTACTTATCCTATCAATCTGCCTTATCCAAAGAT
CCAAACGAAAAGAGAGATCACATGGTCTTGTTAGAATTTGTTACTGCTGCTGGTATTACCCATGGTATGG
ATGAATTGTACAAAGGATCCAGTGGAAGTTCAGGCTCCGGTTCTGGGCCTCCCCCAGCTCTTCCGCCAAA
AAGACGAAGGTCTGGCAGTTCCGGATCAGGTTCAGGGCCACCTCCAGCATTACCTCCAAAGAGGAGGAGA
TAATGGCAGTGCTTTTAACTAAGAATTATTAGTCTTTTCTGCTTATTTTTTCATCATAGTTTAGAACACT
TTATATTAACGAATAGTTTATGAATCTATTTAGGTTTAAAAATTGATACAGTTTTATAAGTTACTTTTTC
AAAGACTCGTGCTGTCTATTGCATAATGCACTGGAAGGGGAAAAAAAAGGTGCACACGCGTGGCTTTTTC
TTGAATTTGCAGTTTGAAAAATGCTGAGCAGTTACAGAGATGTTACGAACCACTAGTGCACTGCAGTACA
TCGAGGAGAACTTCTAGTATATCTACATACCTAATATTATTGCCTTATTAAAAATGGAATCCCAACAATT
ACATCAAAATCCACATTCTCTTCAAAATCAATTGTCCTGTACTTCCTTGTTCATGTGTGTTCAAAAACGT
TATATTTATAGGATAATTATACTCTATTTCTCAACAAGTAATTGGTTGTTTGGCCGAGCGGTCTAAGGCG
CCTGATTCAAGAAATATCTTGACCGCAGTTAACTGTGGGAATACTCAGGTATCGTAAGATGCAAGAGTTC
GAATCTCTTAGCAACCATTATTTTTTTCCTCAACATAACGAGAACACACAGGGGCGCTATCGCACAGAAT
CAAATTCGATGACTGGAAATTTTTTGTTAATTTCAGAGGTCGCCTGACGCATATACCTTTTTCAACTGAA
AAATTGGGAGAAAAAGGAAAGGTGAGAGCGCCGGAACCGGCTTTTCATATAGAATAGAGAAGCGTTCATG
ACTAAATGCTTGCATCACAATACTTGAAGTTGACAATATTATTTAAGGACCTATTGTTTTTTCCAATAGG
TGGTTAGCAATCGTCTTACTTTCTAACTTTTCTTACCTTTTACATTTCAGCAATATATATATATATATTT
CAAGGATATACCATTCTAATGTCTGCCCCTAAGAAGATCGTCGTTTTGCCAGGTGACCACGTTGGTCAAG
AAATCACAGCCGAAGCCATTAAGGTTCTTAAAGCTATTTCTGATGTTCGTTCCAATGTCAAGTTCGATTT
CGAAAATCATTTAATTGGTGGTGCTGCTATCGATGCTACAGGTGTTCCACTTCCAGATGAGGCGCTGGAA
GCCTCCAAGAAGGCTGATGCCGTTTTGTTAGGTGCTGTGGGTGGTCCTAAATGGGGAACCGGTAGTGTTA
GACCTGAACAAGGTTTACTAAAAATCCGTAAAGAACTTCAATTGTACGCCAACTTAAGACCATGTAACTT
TGCATCCGACTCTCTTTTAGACTTATCTCCAATCAAGCCACAATTTGCTAAAGGTACTGACTTCGTTGTT
GTCAGAGAATTAGTGGGAGGTATTTACTTTGGTAAGAGAAAGGAAGACGATGGTGATGGTGTCGCTTGGG
ATAGTGAACAATACACCGTTCCAGAAGTGCAAAGAATCACAAGAATGGCCGCTTTCATGGCCCTACAACA
TGAGCCACCATTGCCTATTTGGTCCTTGGATAAAGCTAATGTTTTGGCCTCTTCAAGATTATGGAGAAAA
ACTGTGGAGGAAACCATCAAGAACGAATTTCCTACATTGAAGGTTCAACATCAATTGATTGATTCTGCCG
CCATGATCCTAGTTAAGAACCCAACCCACCTAAATGGTATTATAATCACCAGCAACATGTTTGGTGATAT
CATCTCCGATGAAGCCTCCGTTATCCCAGGTTCCTTGGGTTTGTTGCCATCTGCGTCCTTGGCCTCTTTG
CCAGACAAGAACACCGCATTTGGTTTGTACGAACCATGCCACGGTTCTGCTCCAGATTTGCCAAAGAATA
AGGTCAACCCTATCGCCACTATCTTGTCTGCTGCAATGATGTTGAAATTGTCATTGAACTTGCCTGAAGA
AGGTAAGGCCATTGAAGATGCAGTTAAAAAGGTTTTGGATGCAGGTATCAGAACTGGTGATTTAGGTGGT
TCCAACAGTACCACCGAAGTCGGTGATGCTGTCGCCGAAGAAGTTAAGAAAATCCTTGCTTAAAAAGATT
CTCTTTTTTTATGATATTTGTACATAAACTTTATAAATGAAATTCATAATAGAAACGACACGAAATTACA
AAATGGAATATGTTCATAGGGTAGACGAAACTATATACGCAATCTACATACATTTATCAAGAAGGAGAAA
AAGGAGGATGTAAAGGAATACAGGTAAGCAAATTGATACTAATGGCTCAACGTGATAAGGAAAAAGAATT
GCACTTTAACATTAATATTGACAAGGAGGAGGGCACCACACAAAAAGTTAGGTGTAACAGAAAATCATGA
AACTATGATTCCTAATTTATATATTGGAGGATTTTCTCTAAAAAAAAAAAAATACAACAAATAAAAAACA
CTCAATGACCTGACCATTTGATGGAGTTTAAGTCAATACCTTCTTGAACCATTTCCCATAATGGTGAAAG
TTCCCTCAAGAATTTTACTCTGTCAGAAACGGCCTTAACGACGTAGTCGAGAGTACTCGTATCGCATGTC
GGTGCGACACGAAATTACAAAATGGAATATGTTCATAGGGTAGACGAAACTATATACGCAATCTACATAC
ATTTATCAAGAAGGAGAAAAAGGAGGATGTAAAGGAATACAGGTAAGCAAATTGATACTAATGGCTCAAC
GTGATAAGGAAAAAGAATTGCACTTTAACATTAATATTGACAAGGAGGAGGGCACCACACAAAAAGTTAG
GTGTAACAGAAAATCATGAAACTATGATTCCTAATTTATATATTGGAGGATTTTCTCTAAAAAAAAAAAA
ATACAACAAATAAAAAACACTCAATGACCTGACCATTTGATGGAGTTTAAGTCAATACCTTCTTGAACCA
TTTCCCATAATGGTGAAAGTTCCCTCAAGAATTTTACTCTGTCAGAAACGGCCTTAACGACGTAGTCGAC
CTCCTCTTCAGTACTAAATCTACCAATACCAAATCTGATGGAAGAATGGGCTAATGCATCATCCTTACCC
AGCGCCGAGCGGCCGCGTGTTACAACCAATTAACCAATTCTGATTAGAAAAACTCATCGAGCATCAAATG
AAACTGCAATTTATTCATATCAGGATTATCAATACCATATTTTTGAAAAAGCCGTTTCTGTAATGAAGGA
GAAAACTCACCGAGGCAGTTCCATAGGATGGCAAGATCCTGGTATCGGTCTGCGATTCCGACTCGTCCAA
CATCAATACAACCTATTAATTTCCCCTCGTCAAAAATAAGGTTATCAAGTGAGAAATCACCATGAGTGAC
GACTGAATCCGGTGAGAATGGCAAAAGCTTATGCATTTCTTTCCAGACTTGTTCAACAGGCCAGCCATTA
CGCTCGTCATCAAAATCACTCGCATCAACCAAACCGTTATTCATTCGTGATTGCGCCTGAGCGAGGCGAA
ATACGCGATCGCTGTTAAAAGGACAATTACAAACAGGAATCGAATGCAACCGGCGCAGGAACACTGCCAG
CGCATCAACAATATTTTCACCTGAATCAGGATATTCTTCTAATACCTGGAATGCTGTTTTCCCGGGGATC
GCAGTGGTGAGTAACCATGCATCATCAGGAGTACGGATAAAATGCTTGATGGTCGGAAGAGGCATAAATT
CCGTCAGCCAGTTTAGTCTGACCATCTCATCTGTAACATCATTGGCAACGCTACCTTTGCCATGTTTCAG
AAACAACTCTGGCGCATCGGGCTTCCCATACAATCGATAGATTGTCGCACCTGATTGCCCGACATTATCG
CGAGCCCATTTATACCCATATAAATCAGCATCCATGTTGGAATTTAATCGCGGCCTGGAGCAAGACGTTT
CCCGTTGAATATGGCTCATAACACCCCTTGTATTACTGTTTATGTAAGCAGACAGTTTTATTGTTCATGA
TGATATATTTTTATCTTGTGCAATGTAACATCAGAGATTTTGAGACACAACGTGGCTTTGTTGAATAAAT
CGAACTTTTGCTGAGTTGAAGGATCAGTCATGACCAAAATCCCTTAACGTGAGTTTTCGTTCCACTGAGC
GTCAGACCCCGTAGAAAAGATCAAAGGATCTTCTTGAGATCCTTTTTTTCTGCGCGTAATCTGCTGCTTG
CAAACAAAAAAACCACCGCTACCAGCGGTGGTTTGTTTGCCGGATCAAGAGCTACCAACTCTTTTTCCGA
AGGTAACTGGCTTCAGCAGAGCGCAGATACCAAATACTGTTCTTCTAGTGTAGCCGTAGTTAGGCCACCA
CTTCAAGAACTCTGTAGCACCGCCTACATACCTCGCTCTGCTAATCCTGTTACCAGTGGCTGCTGCCAGT
GGCGATAAGTCGTGTCTTACCGGGTTGGACTCAAGACGATAGTTACCGGATAAGGCGCAGCGGTCGGGCT
GAACGGGGGGTTCGTGCACACAGCCCAGCTTGGAGCGAACGACCTACACCGAACTGAGATACCTACAGCG
TGAGCTATGAGAAAGCGCCACGCTTCCCGAAGGGAGAAAGGCGGACAGGTATCCGGTAAGCGGCAGGGTC
GGAACAGGAGAGCGCACGAGGGAGCTTCCAGGGGGAAACGCCTGGTATCTTTATAGTCCTGTCGGGTTTC
GCCACCTCTGACTTGAGCGTCGATTTTTGTGATGCTCGTCAGGGGGGCGGAGCCTATGGAAAAACGCCAG
CAACGCGGCCTTTTTACGGTTCCTGGCCTTTTGCTGGCCTTTTGCTCACATGTTCTTTCCTGCGTTATCC
CCTGATTCTGTGGATAACCGTGCGGCCGCCAATACCCAGAAGAACAGTAAAATAAAGCAAGGTACGTGAA
ATTAATATTTTTAAATGGTTCTAACCGATGCCGAAGAACTGCGCAGTCCGGTTATAACGTCTGACATGTC
CTTTTTTGATTTGGAATCCAACCACTCAAGTGACTCTGTTCATTTACTTTGCGAAAAATATACCCACAAA
TTGCCCATCGAAAGTGAATCGCAAACCACCTTCAGACTGGCACCGACAAAGCAAAGATTATACAGACAGA
GTACTTTATACGTACCGTTAAGTCTCAAGCAAAGGGTTTTCTTATTTACTGAACGGGTAAAGAGTATCTG
GGCCGGCTTGCCAAGATGCAAACCGAATAAGTATTTCAAAGTTGCATTTGCCTTAGCCGTCCTGACACCA
TTGGCTATTTGGATATTTTATATTGACTTTCGTGTACATTGATCACATCGACTGTTCTATTGGCAAATGA
ACCACGGGCATTGACTATTTTTCAGGTTACTACTATATATTATCATCACGGGCAAGGATTGTACCCTGAA
TTCGCATCTAGACTGA
